Addgene plasmid #206181: ACVR1-TASA
Purpose: in vitro transcription of RNA encoding human ACVR1 with mutations S190A and S194A
Depositing lab: Mary Mullins. Depositing organization: University of Pennsylvania. Publication: Reduced GS domain serine/threonine requirements of Fibrodysplasia Ossificans Progressiva mutant type I BMP receptor ACVR1 in the zebrafish. Allen RS, Jones WD, Hale M, Warder BN, Shore EM, Mullins MC. J Bone Miner Res. 2023 Jun 17. doi: 10.1002/jbmr.4869. PubMed 37329499.
Backbone
  Vector backbone: pCS2+
  Backbone size w/o insert (bp): 4095
  Vector type: in vitro transcription
Growth in bacteria
  Bacterial resistance: Ampicillin, 100 μg/mL
  Growth temperature: 37°C
  Growth strain: DH5alpha
  Copy number: Unknown
Gene/Insert
  Gene/Insert name: activin A receptor type 1 (alt name: ALK2)
  Species: H. sapiens (human)
  Insert size (bp): 1600
  Mutation: S190A, S194A
  Entrez Gene: ACVR1 (a.k.a. ACTRI, ACVR1A, ACVRLK2, ALK2, FOP, SKR1, TSRI)
  Tag / fusion protein: FLAG tag (C terminal on insert)
  Cloning method: Unknown
  Sequencing primers: 5′ CMV Forward
Terms and licenses: Academic/Nonprofit Terms; Industry Terms: Not Available to Industry
How to cite: ACVR1-TASA was a gift from Mary Mullins (Addgene plasmid # 206181 ; http://n2t.net/addgene:206181 ; RRID:Addgene_206181)
