[The description below was written by a language model from this plasmid's Addgene catalogue record and pLannotate feature annotations shown in this document.]
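Description:
ACVR1-TASA is a pCS2+-based plasmid built for in vitro transcription of mRNA encoding a mutant form of human activin A receptor type 1 (ACVR1, also called ALK2), a type I BMP receptor. The roughly 1.5 kb ACVR1 coding sequence sits immediately downstream of an SP6 promoter, so capped sense RNA can be synthesised with SP6 RNA polymerase. The simian cytomegalovirus IE94 enhancer/promoter lies just upstream of SP6 in the circular map, and an SV40 polyadenylation signal lies 3′ of the insert, so the same cassette could in principle also drive expression directly in vertebrate cells or embryos. The SV40 signal is annotated on the reverse strand. The receptor carries a C-terminal FLAG tag, annotated as two tandem FLAG epitopes, which allows detection of the translated protein. A T7 promoter fragment and a T3 promoter flank the 3′ side in antisense orientation, as is usual for this backbone.

The record lists the substitutions as S190A and S194A. The name "TASA" might suggest a threonine and a serine change, but the catalogue fields describe both as serine-to-alanine, and this difference cannot be resolved from the information given. The associated study concerns GS domain serine/threonine requirements of ACVR1, including the fibrodysplasia ossificans progressiva mutant receptor, tested in zebrafish. The plasmid therefore most likely serves as a template for RNA used in embryo assays of receptor signalling.

Propagation in E. coli relies on a high-copy ColE1/pUC-type origin with ampicillin selection through β-lactamase. An f1 origin and remnants of the lac region (lacZα and lacI fragments, lac promoter and operator) are also present. The sequenced plasmid is 5,675 nt, consistent with the stated backbone and insert sizes.
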