Features (pLannotate 1.2.2; 16 found; start..end, strand, type, name):
     35..53      +  promoter       SP6 promoter: promoter for bacteriophage SP6 RNA polymerase
     85..1611    +  CDS            ACVR1: ACVR1_HUMAN - Also known as ACVRLK2. Experimental evidence at protein level: Swiss-Prot protein existence level 1. Bone morphogenetic protein (BMP) type I receptor that is involved in a wide variety of biological processes, including bone, heart, cartilage, nervous, and reproductive system development and regulation (PubMed:20628059, PubMed:22977237). As a type I receptor, forms heterotetrameric receptor complexes with the type II receptors AMHR2, ACVR2A ors ACVR2B (PubMed:17911401). Upon binding of ligands such as BMP7 or GDF2/BMP9 to the heteromeric complexes, type II receptors transphosphor
   1630..1677    +  CDS            2xFLAG: two tandem FLAG® epitope tags
   1705..1722    -  promoter       T7 promoter (fragment): promoter for bacteriophage T7 RNA polymerase
   1727..1861    -  polyA_signal   SV40 poly(A) signal: SV40 polyadenylation signal
   1974..1992    -  promoter       T3 promoter: promoter for bacteriophage T3 RNA polymerase
   2037..2053    -  protein_bind   lac operator: The lac repressor binds to the lac operator to inhibit transcription in E. coli. This inhibition can be relieved by adding lactose or isopropyl-β-D-thiogalactopyranoside (IPTG). lac repressor encoded by lacI
   2061..2091    -  promoter       lac promoter: promoter for the E. coli lac operon
   2106..2127    -  protein_bind   CAP binding site: CAP binding activates transcription in the presence of cAMP. E. coli catabolite activator protein
   2140..2232    -  CDS            lacI (fragment): lac repressor; lacI; The lac repressor binds to the lac operator to inhibit transcription in E. coli. This inhibition can be relieved by adding lactose or isopropyl-β-D-thiogalactopyranoside (IPTG).
   2415..3003    -  rep_origin     ori: high-copy-number ColE1/pMB1/pBR322/pUC origin of replication
   3174..4034    -  CDS            AmpR: β-lactamase; bla; confers resistance to ampicillin, carbenicillin, and related antibiotics
   4035..4139    -  promoter       AmpR promoter: bla
   4192..4620    -  rep_origin     f1 ori (sequence partly withheld): f1 bacteriophage origin of replication; arrow indicates direction of (+) strand synthesis
   4625..4691    -  CDS            lacZα (fragment): LacZα fragment of β-galactosidase; lacZ fragment
   4698..5675    +  promoter       CMV IE94 promoter: enhancer/promoter region of simian cytomegalovirus major immediate early transcription unit IE94
>Addgene plasmid #206181 | ACVR1-TASA | addgene full sequence | sequence record 406390 | Addgene NGS Result
CGCCATTCTGCCTGGGGACGTCGGAGCAAGCTTGATTTAGGTGACACTATAGAATACAAGCTACTTGTTC
TTTTTGCAGGATCCATGGTAGATGGAGTGATGATTCTTCCTGTGCTTATCATGATTGCTCTCCCCTCCCC
TAGTATGGAAGATGAGAAGCCCAAGGTCAACCCCAAACTCTACATGTGTGTGTGTGAAGGTCTCTCCTGC
GGTAATGAGGACCACTGTGAAGGCCAGCAGTGCTTTTCCTCACTGAGCATCAACGATGGCTTCCACGTCT
ACCAGAAAGGCTGCTTCCAGGTTTATGAGCAGGGAAAGATGACCTGTAAGACCCCGCCGTCCCCTGGCCA
AGCTGTGGAGTGCTGCCAAGGGGACTGGTGTAACAGGAACATCACGGCCCAGCTGCCCACTAAAGGAAAA
TCCTTCCCTGGAACACAGAATTTCCACTTGGAGGTTGGCCTCATTATTCTCTCTGTAGTGTTCGCAGTAT
GTCTTTTAGCCTGCCTGCTGGGAGTTGCTCTCCGAAAATTTAAAAGGCGCAACCAAGAACGCCTCAATCC
CCGAGACGTGGAGTATGGCACTATCGAAGGGCTCATTACCACCAATGTTGGAGACAGCACTTTAGCAGAT
TTATTGGATCATTCGTGTACAGCAGGAAGTGGCGCTGGTCTTCCTTTTCTGGTACAAAGAACAGTGGCTC
GCCAGATTACACTGTTGGAGTGTGTCGGGAAAGGCAGGTATGGTGAGGTGTGGAGGGGCAGCTGGCAAGG
GGAAAATGTTGCCGTGAAGATCTTCTCCTCCCGTGATGAGAAGTCATGGTTCAGGGAAACGGAATTGTAC
AACACTGTGATGCTGAGGCATGAAAATATCTTAGGTTTCATTGCTTCAGACATGACATCAAGACACTCCA
GTACCCAGCTGTGGTTAATTACACATTATCATGAAATGGGATCGTTGTACGACTATCTTCAGCTTACTAC
TCTGGATACAGTTAGCTGCCTTCGAATAGTGCTGTCCATAGCTAGTGGTCTTGCACATTTGCACATAGAG
ATATTTGGGACCCAAGGGAAACCAGCCATTGCCCATCGAGATTTAAAGAGCAAAAATATTCTGGTTAAGA
AGAATGGACAGTGTTGCATAGCAGATTTGGGCCTGGCAGTCATGCATTCCCAGAGCACCAATCAGCTTGA
TGTGGGGAACAATCCCCGTGTGGGCACCAAGCGCTACATGGCCCCCGAAGTTCTAGATGAAACCATCCAG
GTGGATTGTTTCGATTCTTATAAAAGGGTCGATATTTGGGCCTTTGGACTTGTTTTGTGGGAAGTGGCCA
GGCGGATGGTGAGCAATGGTATAGTGGAGGATTACAAGCCACCGTTCTACGATGTGGTTCCCAATGACCC
AAGTTTTGAAGATATGAGGAAGGTAGTCTGTGTGGATCAACAAAGGCCAAACATACCCAACAGATGGTTC
TCAGACCCGACATTAACCTCTCTGGCCAAGCTAATGAAAGAATGCTGGTATCAAAATCCATCCGCAAGAC
TCACAGCACTGCGTATCAAAAAGACTTTGACCAAAATTGATAATTCCCTCGACAAATTGAAAACTGACTG
TAATCGATTTAAAGCTATGGATTACAAGGATGATGATGATAAGGATTACAAGGATGATGATGATAAGAAT
TCAAGGCCTCTCGAGCCTCTAGAACTATAGTGAGTCGTATTACGTAGATCCAGACATGATAAGATACATT
GATGAGTTTGGACAAACCACAACTAGAATGCAGTGAAAAAAATGCTTTATTTGTGAAATTTGTGATGCTA
TTGCTTTATTTGTAACCATTATAAGCTGCAATAAACAAGTTAACAACAACAATTGCATTCATTTTATGTT
TCAGGTTCAGGGGGAGGTGTGGGAGGTTTTTTAATTCGCGGCCGCGGCGCCAATGCATTGGGCCCGGTAC
CCAGCTTTTGTTCCCTTTAGTGAGGGTTAATTGCGCGCTTGGCGTAATCATGGTCATAGCTGTTTCCTGT
GTGAAATTGTTATCCGCTCACAATTCCACACAACATACGAGCCGGGAGCATAAAGTGTAAAGCCTGGGGT
GCCTAATGAGTGAGCTAACTCACATTAATTGCGTTGCGCTCACTGCCCGCTTTCCAGTCGGGAAACCTGT
CGTGCCAGCTGCATTAATGAATCGGCCAACGCGCGGGGAGAGGCGGTTTGCGTATTGGGCGCTCTTCCGC
TTCCTCGCTCACTGACTCGCTGCGCTCGGTCGTTCGGCTGCGGCGAGCGGTATCAGCTCACTCAAAGGCG
GTAATACGGTTATCCACAGAATCAGGGGATAACGCAGGAAAGAACATGTGAGCAAGAGGCCAGCAAAAGG
CCAGGAACCGTAAAAAGGCCGCGTTGCTGGCGTTTTTCCATAGGCTCCGCCCCCCTGACGAGCATCACAA
AAATCGACGCTCAAGTCAGAGGTGGCGAAACCCGACAGGACTATAAAGATACCAGGCGTTTCCCCCTAGA
AGCTCCCTCGTGCGCTCTCCTGTTCCGACCCTGCCGCTTACCGGATACCTGTCCGCCTTTCTCCCTTCGG
GAAGCGTGGCGCTTTCTCATAGCTCACGCTGTAGGTATCTCAGTTCGGTGTAGGTCGTTCGCTCCAAGCT
GGGCTGTGTGCACGAACCCCCCGTTCAGCCCGACCGCTGCGCCTTATCCGGTAACTATCGTCTTGAGTCC
AACCCGGTAAGACACGACTTATCGCCACTGGCAGCAGCCACTGGTAACAGGATTAGCAGAGCGAGGTATG
TAGGCGGTGCTACAGAGTTCTTGAAGTGGTGGCCTAACTACGGCTACACTAGAAGAACAGTATTTGGTAT
CTGCGCTCTGCTGAAGCCAGTTACCTTCGGAAAAAGAGTTGGTAGCTCTTGATCCGGCAAACAAACCACC
GCTGGTAGCGGTGGTTTTTTTGTTTGCAAGCAGCAGATTACGCGCAGAAAAAAAGGATCTCAAGAAGATC
CTTTGATCTTTTCTACGGGGTCTGACGCTCAGTGGAACGAAAACTCACGTTAAGGGATTTTGGTCATGAG
ATTATCAAAAAGGATCTTCACCTAGATCCTTTTAAATTAAAAATGAAGTTTTAAATCGATCTAAAGTATA
TATGAGTAAACTTGGTCTGACAGTTACCAATGCTTAATCAGTGAGGCACCTATCTCAGCGATCTGTCTAT
TTCGTTCATCCATAGTTGCCTGACTCCCCGTCGTGTAGATAACTACGATACGGGAGGGCTTACCATCTGG
CCCCAGTGCTGCAATGATACCGCGAGACCCACGCTCACCGGCTCCAGATTTATCAGCAATAAACCAGCCA
GCCGGAAGGGCCGAGCGCAGAAGTGGTCCTGCAACTTTATCCGCCTCCATCCAGTCTATTAATTGTTGCC
GGGAAGCTAGAGTAAGTAGTTCGCCAGTTAATAGTTTGCGCAACGTTGTTGCCATTGCTACAGGCATCGT
GGTGTCACGCTCGTCGTTTGGTGTGGCTTCATTCAGCTCCGGTTCCCAACGATCAAGGCGAGTTACATGA
TCCCCCATGTTGTGCAAAAAAGCGGTTAGCTCCTTCGGTCCTCCGATCGTTGTCAGAAGTAAGTTGGCCG
CAGTGTTATCACTCATGGTTATGGCAGCACTGCATAATTCTCTTACTGTCATGCCATCCGTAAGATGCTT
TTCTGTGACTGGTGAGTACTCAACCAAGTCATTCTGAGAATAGTGTATGCGGCGACCGAGTTGCTCTTGC
CCGGCGTCAATACGGGATAATACCGCGCCACATAGCAGAACTTTAAAAGTGCTCATCATTGGAAAACGTT
CTTCGGGGCGAAAACTCTCAAGGATCTTACCGCTGTTGAGATCCAGTTCGATGTAACCCACTCGTGCACC
CAACTGATCTTCAGCATCTTTTACTTTCACCAGCGTTTCTGGGTGAGCAAAAACAGGAAGGCGAAATGCC
GCAAAAAAGGGAATAAGGGCGACACGGAAATGTTGAATACTCATACTCTTCCTTTTTCAATATTATTGAA
GCATTTATCAGGGTTATTGTCTCATGAGCGGATACATATTTGAATGTATTTAGAAAAATAAACAAATAGG
GGTTCCGCGCACATTTCCCCGAAAAGTGCCACCTAAATTGTAAGCGTTAATATTTTGTTAAAATTCGCGT
TAAATTTTTGTTAAATCAGCTCATTTTTTAACCAATAGGCCGAAATCGGCAAAATCCCTTATAAATCAAA
AGAATAGACCGAGATAGGGT
[37 nt withheld, positions 4291-4327]
AAAGAACGTGGACTCCAACGTCAAAGG
[49 nt withheld, positions 4355-4403]
T
[91 nt withheld, positions 4405-4495]
G
[124 nt withheld, positions 4497-4620]
CCCATTCGCCATTCAGGCTGCGCAACTGTTGGGAAGGGCGATCGGTGCGGGCCTCTTCGCTATTACGCCA
GTCGACCGCCAATTCAATATGGCGTATATGGACTCATGCCAATTCAATATGGTGGATCTGGACCTGTGCC
AATTCAATATGGCGTATATGGACTCGTGCCAATTCAATATGGTGGATCTGGACCCCAGCCAATTCAATAT
GGCGGACTTGGCACCATGCCAATTCAATATGGCGGACCTGGCACTGTGCCAACTGGGGAGGGGTCTACTT
GGCACGGTGCCAAGTTTGAGGAGGGGTCTTGGCCCTGTGCCAAGTCCGCCATATTGAATTGGCATGGTGC
CAATAATGGCGGCCATATTGGCTATATGCCAGGATCAATATATAGGCAATATCCAATATGGCCCTATGCC
AATATGGCTATTGGCCAGGTTCAATACTATGTATTGGCCCTATGCCATATAGTATTCCATATATGGGTTT
TCCTATTGACGTAGATAGCCCCTCCCAATGGGCGGTCCCATATACCATATATGGGGCTTCCTAATACCGC
CCATAGCCACTCCCCCATTGACGTCAATGGTCTCTATATATGGTCTTTCCTATTGACGTCATATGGGCGG
TCCTATTGACGTATATGGCGCCTCCCCCATTGACGTCAATTACGGTAAATGGCCCGCCTGGCTCAATGCC
CATTGACGTCGATAGGACCACCCACCATTGACGTCAATGGGATGGCTCATTGCCCATTCATATCCGTTCT
CACGCCCCCTATTGACGTCAATGACGGTAAATGGCCCACTTGGCAGTACATCAATATCTATTAATAGTAA
CTTGGCAAGTACATTACTATTGGAAGTACGCCAGGGTACATTGGCAGTACTCCCATTGACGTCAATGGCG
GTAAATGGCCCGCGATGGCTGCCAAGTACATCCCCATTGACGTCAATGGGGAGGGGCAATGACGCAAATG
GGCGTTCCATTGACGTAAATGGGCGGTAGGCGTGCCTAATGGGAGGTCTATATAAGCAATGCTCGTTTAG
GGAAC
