>Addgene plasmid #206181 | ACVR1-TASA | depositor partial sequence | sequence record 402713 | ACVR1-TASA sequence 1697 bps
AGCATGCTCGTTTAGGGAACCGCCATTCTGCCTGGGAACGTCGGAGCAAGCTTGATTTAGGTGACACTAT
AGAATACAAGCTACTTGTTCTTTTTGCAGGATCCATGGTAGATGGAGTGATGATTCTTCCTGTGCTTATC
ATGATTGCTCTCCCCTCCCCTAGTATGGAAGATGAGAAGCCCAAGGTCAACCCCAAACTCTACATGTGTG
TGTGTGAAGGTCTCTCCTGCGGTAATGAGGACCACTGTGAAGGCCAGCAGTGCTTTTCCTCACTGAGCAT
CAACGATGGCTTCCACGTCTACCAGAAAGGCTGCTTCCAGGTTTATGAGCAGGGAAAGATGACCTGTAAG
ACCCCGCCGTCCCCTGGCCAAGCTGTGGAGTGCTGCCAAGGGGACTGGTGTAACAGGAACATCACGGCCC
AGCTGCCCACTAAAGGAAAATCCTTCCCTGGAACACAGAATTTCCACTTGGAGGTTGGCCTCATTATTCT
CTCTGTAGTGTTCGCAGTATGTCTTTTAGCCTGCCTGCTGGGAGTTGCTCTCCGAAAATTTAAARGGCGC
AACCAAGAACGCCTCAATCCCCGAGACGTGGAGTATGGCACTATCGAAGGGCTCATCACCACCAATGTTG
GAGACAGCACTTTAGCAGATTTATTGGATCATTCGTGTACAGCAGGAAGTGGCGCTGGTCTTCCTTTTCT
GGTACAAAGAACAGTGGCTCGCCAGATTACACTGTTGGAGTGTGTCGGGAAAGGCAGGTATGGTGAGGTG
TGGAGGGGCAGCTGGCAAGGGGAAAATGTTGCCGTGAAGATCTTCTCCTCCCGTGATGAGAAGTCATGGT
TCAGGGAAACGGAATTGTACAACACTGTGATGCTGAGGCATGAAAATATCTTAGGTTTCATTGCTTCAGA
CATGACATCAAGACACTCCAGTACCCAGCTGTGGTTAATTACACATTATCATGAAATGGGATCGTTGTAC
GACTATCTTCAGCTTACTACTCTGGATACAGTTAGCTGCCTTCGAATAGTGCTGTCCATAGCTAGTGGTC
TTGCACATTTGCACATAGAGATATTTGGGACCCAAGGGAAACCAGCCATTGCCCATCGAGATTTAAAGAG
CAAAAATATTCTGGTTAAGAAGAATGGACAGTGTTGCATAGCAGATTTGGGCCTGGCAGTCATGCATTCC
CAGAGCACCAATCAGCTTGATGTGGGGAACAATCCCCGTGTGGGCACCAAGCGCTACATGGCCCCCGAAG
TTCTAGATGAAACCATCCAGGTGGATTGTTTCGATTCTTATAAAAGGGTCGATATTTGGGCCTTTGGACT
TGTTTTGTGGGAAGTGGCCAGGCGGATGGTGAGCAATGGTATAGTGGAGGATTACAAGCCACCGTTCTAC
GATGTGGTTCCCAATGACCCAAGTTTTGAAGATATGAGGAAGGTAGTCTGTGTGGATCAACAAAGGCCAA
ACATACCCAACAGATGGTTCTCAGACCCGACATTAACCTCTCTGGCCAAGCTAATGAAAGAATGCTGGTA
TCAAAATCCATCCGCAAGACTCACAGCACTGCGTATCAAAAAGACTTTGACCAAAATTGATAATTCCCTC
GACAAATTGAAAACTGACTGTAATCGATTTAAAGCTATGGATTACAAGGATGATGATGATAAGGATTACA
AGGATGATGATGATAAG
