>Addgene plasmid #206181 | ACVR1-TASA | depositor partial sequence | sequence record 402714 | between the CMV forward and T7 binding sites
ATGGTAGATGGAGTGATGATTCTTCCTGTGCTTATCATGATTGCTCTCCCCTCCCCTAGTATGGAAGATG
AGAAGCCCAAGGTCAACCCCAAACTCTACATGTGTGTGTGTGAAGGTCTCTCCTGCGGTAATGAGGACCA
CTGTGAAGGCCAGCAGTGCTTTTCCTCACTGAGCATCAACGATGGCTTCCACGTCTACCAGAAAGGCTGC
TTCCAGGTTTATGAGCAGGGAAAGATGACCTGTAAGACCCCGCCGTCCCCTGGCCAAGCTGTGGAGTGCT
GCCAAGGGGACTGGTGTAACAGGAACATCACGGCCCAGCTGCCCACTAAAGGAAAATCCTTCCCTGGAAC
ACAGAATTTCCACTTGGAGGTTGGCCTCATTATTCTCTCTGTAGTGTTCGCAGTATGTCTTTTAGCCTGC
CTGCTGGGAGTTGCTCTCCGAAAATTTAAARGGCGCAACCAAGAACGCCTCAATCCCCGAGACGTGGAGT
ATGGCACTATCGAAGGGCTCATCACCACCAATGTTGGAGACAGCACTTTAGCAGATTTATTGGATCATTC
GTGTACAGCAGGAAGTGGCGCTGGTCTTCCTTTTCTGGTACAAAGAACAGTGGCTCGCCAGATTACACTG
TTGGAGTGTGTCGGGAAAGGCAGGTATGGTGAGGTGTGGAGGGGCAGCTGGCAAGGGGAAAATGTTGCCG
TGAAGATCTTCTCCTCCCGTGATGAGAAGTCATGGTTCAGGGAAACGGAATTGTACAACACTGTGATGCT
GAGGCATGAAAATATCTTAGGTTTCATTGCTTCAGACATGACATCAAGACACTCCAGTACCCAGCTGTGG
TTAATTACACATTATCATGAAATGGGATCGTTGTACGACTATCTTCAGCTTACTACTCTGGATACAGTTA
GCTGCCTTCGAATAGTGCTGTCCATAGCTAGTGGTCTTGCACATTTGCACATAGAGATATTTGGGACCCA
AGGGAAACCAGCCATTGCCCATCGAGATTTAAAGAGCAAAAATATTCTGGTTAAGAAGAATGGACAGTGT
TGCATAGCAGATTTGGGCCTGGCAGTCATGCATTCCCAGAGCACCAATCAGCTTGATGTGGGGAACAATC
CCCGTGTGGGCACCAAGCGCTACATGGCCCCCGAAGTTCTAGATGAAACCATCCAGGTGGATTGTTTCGA
TTCTTATAAAAGGGTCGATATTTGGGCCTTTGGACTTGTTTTGTGGGAAGTGGCCAGGCGGATGGTGAGC
AATGGTATAGTGGAGGATTACAAGCCACCGTTCTACGATGTGGTTCCCAATGACCCAAGTTTTGAAGATA
TGAGGAAGGTAGTCTGTGTGGATCAACAAAGGCCAAACATACCCAACAGATGGTTCTCAGACCCGACATT
AACCTCTCTGGCCAAGCTAATGAAAGAATGCTGGTATCAAAATCCATCCGCAAGACTCACAGCACTGCGT
ATCAAAAAGACTTTGACCAAAATTGATAATTCCCTCGACAAATTGAAAACTGACTGTAATCGATTTAAAG
CTATGGATTACAAGGATGATGATGATAAGGATTACAAGGATGATGATGATAAG
